Addgene plasmid #75807: PKDCC gRNA (BRDN0001144772)
Purpose: 3rd generation lentiviral gRNA plasmid targeting human PKDCC
Depositing lab: John Doench & David Root. Depositing organization: Broad Institute. Publication: Optimized sgRNA design to maximize activity and minimize off-target effects of CRISPR-Cas9. Doench JG, Fusi N, Sullender M, Hegde M, Vaimberg EW, Donovan KF, Smith I, Tothova Z, Wilen C, Orchard R, Virgin HW, Listgarten J, Root DE. Nat Biotechnol. 2016 Jan 18. doi: 10.1038/nbt.3437. PubMed 26780180.
Backbone
  Vector backbone: lentiGuide-Puro
  Backbone manufacturer: Zhang Lab (Addgene plasmid # 52963)
  Vector type: Mammalian Expression, Lentiviral, CRISPR
  Selectable markers: Puromycin
Growth in bacteria
  Bacterial resistance: Ampicillin, 100 μg/mL
  Growth temperature: 37°C
  Growth strain: DH5alpha
  Copy number: High Copy
Gene/Insert
  Gene/Insert name: PKDCC (alt names: PKDCC; NM_138370.2)
  gRNA/shRNA sequence: GAGGGGCTGCTATCGGCTGG
  Species: H. sapiens (human)
  Entrez Gene: PKDCC (a.k.a. Vlk, SGK493, FLJ18197, MGC125960)
  Promoter: hU6
  Cloning method: Unknown
  Sequencing primers: 5′ U6-F; 3′ pS2-R
Terms and licenses: Academic/Nonprofit Terms; Industry Terms: Not Available to Industry
Depositor comments: The gRNA was designed to target the following Genbank reference sequence(s): NM_138370.2. Note that this plasmid does NOT contain Cas9. It should be used in conjunction with lentiCas9-Blast (Addgene #52962) or otherwise with cell lines already expressing Cas9. Browse the full kinome gRNA library at http://www.addgene.org/pooled-library/broadgpp-human-kinome/ or visit http://www.broadinstitute.org/rnai/public/ for detailed protocols and information.
How to cite: PKDCC gRNA (BRDN0001144772) was a gift from John Doench & David Root (Addgene plasmid # 75807 ; http://n2t.net/addgene:75807 ; RRID:Addgene_75807)
