[The description below was written by a language model from this plasmid's Addgene catalogue record and pLannotate feature annotations shown in this document.]
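Description:
PKDCC gRNA (BRDN0001144772) is a third-generation lentiviral CRISPR guide RNA plasmid built on the lentiGuide-Puro backbone and designed to target human PKDCC (also known as Vlk or SGK493), with the guide designed against the reference transcript for that gene. In bacteria it is maintained as a high-copy plasmid through a ColE1/pUC-type origin and selected with ampicillin via the β-lactamase gene. The backbone also carries an f1 origin, an SV40 origin and poly(A) signal, and remnants of a lac/T7/T3 cloning region.

The lentiviral transfer cassette begins with an RSV promoter fused to a truncated HIV-1 5' LTR, which makes genomic RNA production independent of Tat. It continues through the Ψ packaging signal with a partial gag sequence, the Rev response element and a cPPT/CTS, and ends at a self-inactivating ΔU3 3' LTR. Within this unit, a human U6 RNA polymerase III promoter drives the PKDCC-specific spacer joined to the Streptococcus pyogenes Cas9 guide scaffold. A separate EF-1α core promoter with its intron A drives puromycin N-acetyltransferase, followed by a WPRE to enhance expression, so transduced mammalian cells can be selected with puromycin.

The plasmid does not encode Cas9, so it must be used with a separate Cas9 vector such as lentiCas9-Blast or in cells that already express Cas9. It belongs to a human kinome gRNA collection made with optimized sgRNA design rules, and is suited to Cas9-mediated disruption of PKDCC in human cells after packaging into lentiviral particles.
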