Features (pLannotate 1.2.2; 29 found; start..end, strand, type, name):
     14..80      +  CDS            small t antigen (fragment): SV40 (simian virus 40) small t antigen
    106..317     +  promoter       EF-1α core promoter: core promoter for human elongation factor EF-1α
    318..1256    +  intron         EF-1α intron A: intron upstream of the start codon of human EF-1α
   1278..1877    +  CDS            PuroR (fragment): puromycin N-acetyltransferase; pac from Streptomyces; confers resistance to puromycin
   1893..2481    +  misc_feature   WPRE: woodchuck hepatitis virus posttranscriptional regulatory element
   2532..2551    +  misc_feature   cPPT/CTS (fragment): central polypurine tract and central termination sequence of HIV-1
   2553..2786    +  LTR            3' LTR (ΔU3): self-inactivating 3' long terminal repeat (LTR) from HIV-1
   2864..2985    +  polyA_signal   SV40 poly(A) signal: SV40 polyadenylation signal
   3025..3160    +  rep_origin     SV40 ori: SV40 origin of replication
   3181..3199    -  promoter       T7 promoter: promoter for bacteriophage T7 RNA polymerase
   3207..3362    +  CDS            lacZα (fragment): LacZα fragment of β-galactosidase; lacZ fragment
   3367..3795    +  rep_origin     f1 ori (sequence partly withheld): f1 bacteriophage origin of replication; arrow indicates direction of (+) strand synthesis
   3848..3952    +  promoter       AmpR promoter: bla
   3953..4813    +  CDS            AmpR: β-lactamase; bla; confers resistance to ampicillin, carbenicillin, and related antibiotics
   4984..5572    +  rep_origin     ori: high-copy-number ColE1/pMB1/pBR322/pUC origin of replication
   5755..5847    +  CDS            lacI (fragment): lac repressor; lacI; The lac repressor binds to the lac operator to inhibit transcription in E. coli. This inhibition can be relieved by adding lactose or isopropyl-β-D-thiogalactopyranoside (IPTG).
   5860..5881    +  protein_bind   CAP binding site: CAP binding activates transcription in the presence of cAMP. E. coli catabolite activator protein
   5896..5926    +  promoter       lac promoter: promoter for the E. coli lac operon
   5934..5950    +  protein_bind   lac operator: The lac repressor binds to the lac operator to inhibit transcription in E. coli. This inhibition can be relieved by adding lactose or isopropyl-β-D-thiogalactopyranoside (IPTG). lac repressor encoded by lacI
   5995..6013    +  promoter       T3 promoter: promoter for bacteriophage T3 RNA polymerase
   6041..6267    +  promoter       RSV promoter: Rous sarcoma virus enhancer/promoter
   6268..6448    +  LTR            5' LTR (truncated): truncated 5' long terminal repeat (LTR) from HIV-1
   6495..6620    +  misc_feature   HIV-1 Ψ: packaging signal of human immunodeficiency virus type 1
   6604..6967    +  CDS            HIV-1 gag (fragment): gag protein from human immunodeficiency virus 1; gag
   7113..7346    +  misc_feature   RRE: The Rev response element (RRE) of HIV-1 allows for Rev-dependent mRNA export from the nucleus to the cytoplasm.
   7723..7749    +  CDS            Rev (fragment): human immunodeficiency virus 1 (HIV-1) Rev protein; rev; enhances nuclear export of unspliced and incompletely spliced viral mRNAs
   7753..7993    +  promoter       U6 promoter: RNA polymerase III promoter for human U6 snRNA
   8023..8098    +  misc_RNA       gRNA scaffold: guide RNA scaffold for the Streptococcus pyogenes CRISPR/Cas9 system
   8154..8271    +  misc_feature   cPPT/CTS: central polypurine tract and central termination sequence of HIV-1
>Addgene plasmid #75807 | PKDCC gRNA (BRDN0001144772) | addgene full sequence | sequence record 184606 | Addgene Assembled Sequence
CCCGGGTGCAAAGATGGATAAAGTTTTAAACAGAGAGGAATCTTTGCAGCTAATGGACCTTCTAGGTCTT
GAAAGGAGTGGGAATTGGCTCCGGTGCCCGTCAGTGGGCAGAGCGCACATCGCCCACAGTCCCCGAGAAG
TTGGGGGGAGGGGTCGGCAATTGATCCGGTGCCTAGAGAAGGTGGCGCGGGGTAAACTGGGAAAGTGATG
TCGTGTACTGGCTCCGCCTTTTTCCCGAGGGTGGGGGAGAACCGTATATAAGTGCAGTAGTCGCCGTGAA
CGTTCTTTTTCGCAACGGGTTTGCCGCCAGAACACAGGTAAGTGCCGTGTGTGGTTCCCGCGGGCCTGGC
CTCTTTACGGGTTATGGCCCTTGCGTGCCTTGAATTACTTCCACCTGGCTGCAGTACGTGATTCTTGATC
CCGAGCTTCGGGTTGGAAGTGGGTGGGAGAGTTCGAGGCCTTGCGCTTAAGGAGCCCCTTCGCCTCGTGC
TTGAGTTGAGGCCTGGCCTGGGCGCTGGGGCCGCCGCGTGCGAATCTGGTGGCACCTTCGCGCCTGTCTC
GCTGCTTTCGATAAGTCTCTAGCCATTTAAAATTTTTGATGACCTGCTGCGACGCTTTTTTTCTGGCAAG
ATAGTCTTGTAAATGCGGGCCAAGATCTGCACACTGGTATTTCGGTTTTTGGGGCCGCGGGCGGCGACGG
GGCCCGTGCGTCCCAGCGCACATGTTCGGCGAGGCGGGGCCTGCGAGCGCGGCCACCGAGAATCGGACGG
GGGTAGTCTCAAGCTGGCCGGCCTGCTCTGGTGCCTGGCCTCGCGCCGCCGTGTATCGCCCCGCCCTGGG
CGGCAAGGCTGGCCCGGTCGGCACCAGTTGCGTGAGCGGAAAGATGGCCGCTTCCCGGCCCTGCTGCAGG
GAGCTCAAAATGGAGGACGCGGCGCTCGGGAGAGCGGGCGGGTGAGTCACCCACACAAAGGAAAAGGGCC
TTTCCGTCCTCAGCCGTCGCTTCATGTGACTCCACGGAGTACCGGGCGCCGTCCAGGCACCTCGATTAGT
TCTCGAGCTTTTGGAGTACGTCGTCTTTAGGTTGGGGGGAGGGGTTTTATGCGATGGAGTTTCCCCACAC
TGAGTGGGTGGAGACTGAAGTTAGGCCAGCTTGGCACTTGATGTAATTCTCCTTGGAATTTGCCCTTTTT
GAGTTTGGATCTTGGTTCATTCTCAAGCCTCAGACAGTGGTTCAAAGTTTTTTTCTTCCATTTCAGGTGT
CGTGACGTACGGCCACCATGACCGAGTACAAGCCCACGGTGCGCCTCGCCACCCGCGACGACGTCCCCAG
GGCCGTACGCACCCTCGCCGCCGCGTTCGCCGACTACCCCGCCACGCGCCACACCGTCGATCCGGACCGC
CACATCGAGCGGGTCACCGAGCTGCAAGAACTCTTCCTCACGCGCGTCGGGCTCGACATCGGCAAGGTGT
GGGTCGCGGACGACGGCGCCGCCGTGGCGGTCTGGACCACGCCGGAGAGCGTCGAAGCGGGGGCGGTGTT
CGCCGAGATCGGCCCGCGCATGGCCGAGTTGAGCGGTTCCCGGCTGGCCGCGCAGCAACAGATGGAAGGC
CTCCTGGCGCCGCACCGGCCCAAGGAGCCCGCGTGGTTCCTGGCCACCGTCGGAGTCTCGCCCGACCACC
AGGGCAAGGGTCTGGGCAGCGCCGTCGTGCTCCCCGGAGTGGAGGCGGCCGAGCGCGCCGGGGTGCCCGC
CTTCCTGGAGACCTCCGCGCCCCGCAACCTCCCCTTCTACGAGCGGCTCGGCTTCACCGTCACCGCCGAC
GTCGAGGTGCCCGAAGGACCGCGCACCTGGTGCATGACCCGCAAGCCCGGTGCCTGAACGCGTTAAGTCG
ACAATCAACCTCTGGATTACAAAATTTGTGAAAGATTGACTGGTATTCTTAACTATGTTGCTCCTTTTAC
GCTATGTGGATACGCTGCTTTAATGCCTTTGTATCATGCTATTGCTTCCCGTATGGCTTTCATTTTCTCC
TCCTTGTATAAATCCTGGTTGCTGTCTCTTTATGAGGAGTTGTGGCCCGTTGTCAGGCAACGTGGCGTGG
TGTGCACTGTGTTTGCTGACGCAACCCCCACTGGTTGGGGCATTGCCACCACCTGTCAGCTCCTTTCCGG
GACTTTCGCTTTCCCCCTCCCTATTGCCACGGCGGAACTCATCGCCGCCTGCCTTGCCCGCTGCTGGACA
GGGGCTCGGCTGTTGGGCACTGACAATTCCGTGGTGTTGTCGGGGAAATCATCGTCCTTTCCTTGGCTGC
TCGCCTGTGTTGCCACCTGGATTCTGCGCGGGACGTCCTTCTGCTACGTCCCTTCGGCCCTCAATCCAGC
GGACCTTCCTTCCCGCGGCCTGCTGCCGGCTCTGCGGCCTCTTCCGCGTCTTCGCCTTCGCCCTCAGACG
AGTCGGATCTCCCTTTGGGCCGCCTCCCCGCGTCGACTTTAAGACCAATGACTTACAAGGCAGCTGTAGA
TCTTAGCCACTTTTTAAAAGAAAAGGGGGGACTGGAAGGGCTAATTCACTCCCAACGAAGACAAGATCTG
CTTTTTGCTTGTACTGGGTCTCTCTGGTTAGACCAGATCTGAGCCTGGGAGCTCTCTGGCTAACTAGGGA
ACCCACTGCTTAAGCCTCAATAAAGCTTGCCTTGAGTGCTTCAAGTAGTGTGTGCCCGTCTGTTGTGTGA
CTCTGGTAACTAGAGATCCCTCAGACCCTTTTAGTCAGTGTGGAAAATCTCTAGCAGTACGTATAGTAGT
TCATGTCATCTTATTATTCAGTATTTATAACTTGCAAAGAAATGAATATCAGAGAGTGAGAGGAACTTGT
TTATTGCAGCTTATAATGGTTACAAATAAAGCAATAGCATCACAAATTTCACAAATAAAGCATTTTTTTC
ACTGCATTCTAGTTGTGGTTTGTCCAAACTCATCAATGTATCTTATCATGTCTGGCTCTAGCTATCCCGC
CCCTAACTCCGCCCATCCCGCCCCTAACTCCGCCCAGTTCCGCCCATTCTCCGCCCCATGGCTGACTAAT
TTTTTTTATTTATGCAGAGGCCGAGGCCGCCTCGGCCTCTGAGCTATTCCAGAAGTAGTGAGGAGGCTTT
TTTGGAGGCCTAGGGACGTACCCAATTCGCCCTATAGTGAGTCGTATTACGCGCGCTCACTGGCCGTCGT
TTTACAACGTCGTGACTGGGAAAACCCTGGCGTTACCCAACTTAATCGCCTTGCAGCACATCCCCCTTTC
GCCAGCTGGCGTAATAGCGAAGAGGCCCGCACCGATCGCCCTTCCCAACAGTTGCGCAGCCTGAATGGCG
AATGGG
[124 nt withheld, positions 3367-3490]
C
[91 nt withheld, positions 3492-3582]
A
[49 nt withheld, positions 3584-3632]
CCTTTGACGTTGGAGTCCACGTTCTTT
[37 nt withheld, positions 3660-3696]
ACCCTATCTCGGTCTATTCTTTTGATTTATAAGGGATTTTGCCGATTTCGGCCTATTGGTTAAAAAATGA
GCTGATTTAACAAAAATTTAACGCGAATTTTAACAAAATATTAACGCTTACAATTTAGGTGGCACTTTTC
GGGGAAATGTGCGCGGAACCCCTATTTGTTTATTTTTCTAAATACATTCAAATATGTATCCGCTCATGAG
ACAATAACCCTGATAAATGCTTCAATAATATTGAAAAAGGAAGAGTATGAGTATTCAACATTTCCGTGTC
GCCCTTATTCCCTTTTTTGCGGCATTTTGCCTTCCTGTTTTTGCTCACCCAGAAACGCTGGTGAAAGTAA
AAGATGCTGAAGATCAGTTGGGTGCACGAGTGGGTTACATCGAACTGGATCTCAACAGCGGTAAGATCCT
TGAGAGTTTTCGCCCCGAAGAACGTTTTCCAATGATGAGCACTTTTAAAGTTCTGCTATGTGGCGCGGTA
TTATCCCGTATTGACGCCGGGCAAGAGCAACTCGGTCGCCGCATACACTATTCTCAGAATGACTTGGTTG
AGTACTCACCAGTCACAGAAAAGCATCTTACGGATGGCATGACAGTAAGAGAATTATGCAGTGCTGCCAT
AACCATGAGTGATAACACTGCGGCCAACTTACTTCTGACAACGATCGGAGGACCGAAGGAGCTAACCGCT
TTTTTGCACAACATGGGGGATCATGTAACTCGCCTTGATCGTTGGGAACCGGAGCTGAATGAAGCCATAC
CAAACGACGAGCGTGACACCACGATGCCTGTAGCAATGGCAACAACGTTGCGCAAACTATTAACTGGCGA
ACTACTTACTCTAGCTTCCCGGCAACAATTAATAGACTGGATGGAGGCGGATAAAGTTGCAGGACCACTT
CTGCGCTCGGCCCTTCCGGCTGGCTGGTTTATTGCTGATAAATCTGGAGCCGGTGAGCGTGGGTCTCGCG
GTATCATTGCAGCACTGGGGCCAGATGGTAAGCCCTCCCGTATCGTAGTTATCTACACGACGGGGAGTCA
GGCAACTATGGATGAACGAAATAGACAGATCGCTGAGATAGGTGCCTCACTGATTAAGCATTGGTAACTG
TCAGACCAAGTTTACTCATATATACTTTAGATTGATTTAAAACTTCATTTTTAATTTAAAAGGATCTAGG
TGAAGATCCTTTTTGATAATCTCATGACCAAAATCCCTTAACGTGAGTTTTCGTTCCACTGAGCGTCAGA
CCCCGTAGAAAAGATCAAAGGATCTTCTTGAGATCCTTTTTTTCTGCGCGTAATCTGCTGCTTGCAAACA
AAAAAACCACCGCTACCAGCGGTGGTTTGTTTGCCGGATCAAGAGCTACCAACTCTTTTTCCGAAGGTAA
CTGGCTTCAGCAGAGCGCAGATACCAAATACTGTTCTTCTAGTGTAGCCGTAGTTAGGCCACCACTTCAA
GAACTCTGTAGCACCGCCTACATACCTCGCTCTGCTAATCCTGTTACCAGTGGCTGCTGCCAGTGGCGAT
AAGTCGTGTCTTACCGGGTTGGACTCAAGACGATAGTTACCGGATAAGGCGCAGCGGTCGGGCTGAACGG
GGGGTTCGTGCACACAGCCCAGCTTGGAGCGAACGACCTACACCGAACTGAGATACCTACAGCGTGAGCT
ATGAGAAAGCGCCACGCTTCCCGAAGGGAGAAAGGCGGACAGGTATCCGGTAAGCGGCAGGGTCGGAACA
GGAGAGCGCACGAGGGAGCTTCCAGGGGGAAACGCCTGGTATCTTTATAGTCCTGTCGGGTTTCGCCACC
TCTGACTTGAGCGTCGATTTTTGTGATGCTCGTCAGGGGGGCGGAGCCTATGGAAAAACGCCAGCAACGC
GGCCTTTTTACGGTTCCTGGCCTTTTGCTGGCCTTTTGCTCACATGTTCTTTCCTGCGTTATCCCCTGAT
TCTGTGGATAACCGTATTACCGCCTTTGAGTGAGCTGATACCGCTCGCCGCAGCCGAACGACCGAGCGCA
GCGAGTCAGTGAGCGAGGAAGCGGAAGAGCGCCCAATACGCAAACCGCCTCTCCCCGCGCGTTGGCCGAT
TCATTAATGCAGCTGGCACGACAGGTTTCCCGACTGGAAAGCGGGCAGTGAGCGCAACGCAATTAATGTG
AGTTAGCTCACTCATTAGGCACCCCAGGCTTTACACTTTATGCTTCCGGCTCGTATGTTGTGTGGAATTG
TGAGCGGATAACAATTTCACACAGGAAACAGCTATGACCATGATTACGCCAAGCGCGCAATTAACCCTCA
CTAAAGGGAACAAAAGCTGGAGCTGCAAGCTTAATGTAGTCTTATGCAATACTCTTGTAGTCTTGCAACA
TGGTAACGATGAGTTAGCAACATGCCTTACAAGGAGAGAAAAAGCACCGTGCATGCCGATTGGTGGAAGT
AAGGTGGTACGATCGTGCCTTATTAGGAAGGCAACAGACGGGTCTGACATGGATTGGACGAACCACTGAA
TTGCCGCATTGCAGAGATATTGTATTTAAGTGCCTAGCTCGATACATAAACGGGTCTCTCTGGTTAGACC
AGATCTGAGCCTGGGAGCTCTCTGGCTAACTAGGGAACCCACTGCTTAAGCCTCAATAAAGCTTGCCTTG
AGTGCTTCAAGTAGTGTGTGCCCGTCTGTTGTGTGACTCTGGTAACTAGAGATCCCTCAGACCCTTTTAG
TCAGTGTGGAAAATCTCTAGCAGTGGCGCCCGAACAGGGACTTGAAAGCGAAAGGGAAACCAGAGGAGCT
CTCTCGACGCAGGACTCGGCTTGCTGAAGCGCGCACGGCAAGAGGCGAGGGGCGGCGACTGGTGAGTACG
CCAAAAATTTTGACTAGCGGAGGCTAGAAGGAGAGAGATGGGTGCGAGAGCGTCAGTATTAAGCGGGGGA
GAATTAGATCGCGATGGGAAAAAATTCGGTTAAGGCCAGGGGGAAAGAAAAAATATAAATTAAAACATAT
AGTATGGGCAAGCAGGGAGCTAGAACGATTCGCAGTTAATCCTGGCCTGTTAGAAACATCAGAAGGCTGT
AGACAAATACTGGGACAGCTACAACCATCCCTTCAGACAGGATCAGAAGAACTTAGATCATTATATAATA
CAGTAGCAACCCTCTATTGTGTGCATCAAAGGATAGAGATAAAAGACACCAAGGAAGCTTTAGACAAGAT
AGAGGAAGAGCAAAACAAAAGTAAGACCACCGCACAGCAAGCGGCCGCTGATCTTCAGACCTGGAGGAGG
AGATATGAGGGACAATTGGAGAAGTGAATTATATAAATATAAAGTAGTAAAAATTGAACCATTAGGAGTA
GCACCCACCAAGGCAAAGAGAAGAGTGGTGCAGAGAGAAAAAAGAGCAGTGGGAATAGGAGCTTTGTTCC
TTGGGTTCTTGGGAGCAGCAGGAAGCACTATGGGCGCAGCGTCAATGACGCTGACGGTACAGGCCAGACA
ATTATTGTCTGGTATAGTGCAGCAGCAGAACAATTTGCTGAGGGCTATTGAGGCGCAACAGCATCTGTTG
CAACTCACAGTCTGGGGCATCAAGCAGCTCCAGGCAAGAATCCTGGCTGTGGAAAGATACCTAAAGGATC
AACAGCTCCTGGGGATTTGGGGTTGCTCTGGAAAACTCATTTGCACCACTGCTGTGCCTTGGAATGCTAG
TTGGAGTAATAAATCTCTGGAACAGATTTGGAATCACACGACCTGGATGGAGTGGGACAGAGAAATTAAC
AATTACACAAGCTTAATACACTCCTTAATTGAAGAATCGCAAAACCAGCAAGAAAAGAATGAACAAGAAT
TATTGGAATTAGATAAATGGGCAAGTTTGTGGAATTGGTTTAACATAACAAATTGGCTGTGGTATATAAA
ATTATTCATAATGATAGTAGGAGGCTTGGTAGGTTTAAGAATAGTTTTTGCTGTACTTTCTATAGTGAAT
AGAGTTAGGCAGGGATATTCACCATTATCGTTTCAGACCCACCTCCCAACCCCGAGGGGACCCAGAGAGG
GCCTATTTCCCATGATTCCTTCATATTTGCATATACGATACAAGGCTGTTAGAGAGATAATTAGAATTAA
TTTGACTGTAAACACAAAGATATTAGTACAAAATACGTGACGTAGAAAGTAATAATTTCTTGGGTAGTTT
GCAGTTTTAAAATTATGTTTTAAAATGGACTATCATATGCTTACCGTAACTTGAAAGTATTTCGATTTCT
TGGCTTTATATATCTTGTGGAAAGGACGAAACACCGGAGGGGCTGCTATCGGCTGGGTTTTAGAGCTAGA
AATAGCAAGTTAAAATAAGGCTAGTCCGTTATCAACTTGAAAAAGTGGCACCGAGTCGGTGCTTTTTTAA
GCTTGGCGTAACTAGATCTTGAGACAAATGGCAGTATTCATCCACAATTTTAAAAGAAAAGGGGGGATTG
GGGGGTACAGTGCAGGGGAAAGAATAGTAGACATAATAGCAACAGACATACAAACTAAAGAATTACAAAA
ACAAATTACAAAAATTCAAAATTTTCGGGTTTATTACAGGGACAGCAGAGATCCACTTTGGCGCCGGCTC
GAGGGGG
