>Addgene plasmid #75807 | PKDCC gRNA (BRDN0001144772) | depositor partial sequence | sequence record 143267 | Target Sequence
GAGGGGCTGCTATCGGCTGG
