>Addgene plasmid #75807 | PKDCC gRNA (BRDN0001144772) | addgene partial sequence | sequence record 184605 | hU6-F
TACGTGACGTAGAAAGTAATAATTTCTTGGGTAGTTTGCAGTTTTAAAATTATGTTTTAAAATGGACTAT
CATATGCTTACCGTAACTTGAAAGTATTTCGATTTCTTGGCTTTATATATCTTGTGGAAAGGACGAAACA
CCGGAGGGGCTGCTATCGGCTGGGTTTTAGAGCTAGAAATAGCAAGTTAAAATAAGGCTAGTCCGTTATC
AACTTGAAAAAGTGGCACCGAGTCGGTGCTTTTTTAAGCTTGGCGTAACTAGATCTTGAGACAAATGGCA
GTATTCATCCACAATTTTAAAAGAAAAGGGGGGATTGGGGGGTACAGTGCAGGGGAAAGAATAGTAGACA
TAATAGCAACAGACATACAAACTAAAGAATTACAAAAACAAATTACAAAAATTCAAAATTTTCGGGTTTA
TTACAGGGACAGCAGAGATCCACTTTGGCGCCGGCTCGAGGGGGCCCGGGTGCAAAGATGGATAAAGTTT
TAAACAGAGAGGAATCTTTGCAGCTAATGGACCTTCTAGGTCTTGAAAGGAGTGGGAATTGGCTCCGGTG
CCCGTCAGTG
